>Addgene plasmid #194322 | pGTag Hygro EGFP nLAP -2 | addgene full sequence | sequence record 384123 | Addgene NGS Result
CGACGTTGTAAAACGACGGCCAGTGAGCGCGCGTAATACGACTCACTATAGGGCGAATTGGAGCTACCCG
CATTACCCTGTTATCCCTAAGATCCGACTATTTCCCATGATTCCTTCATATTTGCATATACGATACAAGG
CTGTTAGAGAGATAATTAGAATTAATTTGACTGTAAACACAAAGATATTAGTACAAAATACGTGACGTAG
AAAGTAATAATTTCTTGGGTAGTTTGCAGTTTTAAAATTATGTTTTAAAATGGACTATCATATGCTTACC
GTAACTTGAAAGTATTTCGATTTCTTGGCTTTATATATCTTGTGGAAAGGACGAAACACCGGTATGTCGG
GAACCTCTCCGTTTTAGAGCTAGAAATAGCAAGTTAAAATAAGGCTAGTCCGTTATCAACTTGAAAAAGT
GGCACCGAGTCGGTGCTTTTTTGAATTCAGATCTTACATTTCAGGACATCTAGCTTATCGATACCGTCAT
CTACTCCCTGGAGAGGTTCCCGACATACCTAAGTACCACCATGAAAAAGCCTGAACTCACCGCGACGTCT
GTCGAGAAGTTTCTGATCGAAAAGTTCGACAGCGTCTCCGACCTGATGCAGCTCTCGGAGGGCGAAGAAT
CTCGTGCTTTCAGCTTCGATGTAGGAGGGCGTGGATATGTCCTGCGGGTAAATAGCTGCGCCGATGGTTT
CTACAAAGATCGTTATGTTTATCGGCACTTTGCATCGGCCGCGCTCCCGATTCCGGAAGTGCTTGACATT
GGGGAATTCAGCGAGAGCCTGACCTATTGCATCTCCCGCCGTGCACAGGGTGTCACGTTGCAAGACCTGC
CTGAAACCGAACTGCCCGCTGTTCTGCAGCCGGTCGCGGAGGCCATGGATGCGATCGCTGCGGCCGATCT
TAGCCAGACGAGCGGGTTCGGCCCATTCGGACCGCAAGGAATCGGTCAATACACTACATGGCGTGATTTC
ATATGCGCGATTGCTGATCCCCATGTGTATCACTGGCAAACTGTGATGGACGACACCGTCAGTGCGTCCG
TCGCGCAGGCTCTCGATGAGCTGATGCTTTGGGCCGAGGACTGCCCCGAAGTCCGGCACCTCGTGCACGC
GGATTTCGGCTCCAACAATGTCCTGACGGACAATGGCCGCATAACAGCGGTCATTGACTGGAGCGAGGCG
ATGTTCGGGGATTCCCAATACGAGGTCGCCAACATCTTCTTCTGGAGGCCGTGGTTGGCTTGTATGGAGC
AGCAGACGCGCTACTTCGAGCGGAGGCATCCGGAGCTTGCAGGATCGCCGCGGCTCCGGGCGTATATGCT
CCGCATTGGTCTTGACCAACTCTATCAGAGCTTGGTTGACGGCAATTTCGATGATGCAGCTTGGGCGCAG
GGTCGATGCGACGCAATCGTCCGATCCGGAGCCGGGACTGTCGGGCGTACACAAATCGCCCGCAGAAGCG
CGGCCGTCTGGACCGATGGCTGTGTAGAAGTACTCGCCGATAGTGGAAACCGACGCCCCAGCACTCGTCC
GAGGGCAAAGGAACGCGGAGCCACGAACTTCTCTCTGTTAAAGCAAGCAGGAGATGTTGAAGAAAACCCC
GGGCCCATGGTGTCCAAGGGCGAGGAACTGTTCACCGGCGTGGTGCCCATCCTGGTGGAGCTGGACGGCG
ACGTGAACGGCCACAAGTTCAGCGTGTCCGGCGAGGGCGAAGGCGACGCCACCTACGGCAAGCTGACCCT
GAAGTTCATCTGCACCACCGGCAAGCTGCCCGTGCCCTGGCCCACCCTGGTGACCACCCTGACCTACGGC
GTGCAGTGCTTCAGCAGATACCCCGACCACATGAAGCAGCACGATTTCTTCAAGAGCGCCATGCCCGAGG
GCTACGTCCAGGAGCGCACCATCTTTTTCAAGGACGACGGCAACTACAAGACCAGGGCCGAGGTGAAGTT
CGAGGGCGACACACTGGTGAACAGGATCGAGCTGAAGGGCATCGACTTCAAAGAGGACGGCAACATCCTG
GGCCACAAGCTGGAATACAACTACAACAGCCACAACGTGTACATTATGGCCGACAAGCAGAAGAACGGCA
TCAAGGTCAACTTCAAGATCCGGCACAACATCGAGGACGGCAGCGTGCAGCTGGCCGACCACTACCAGCA
GAACACCCCCATCGGCGACGGCCCCGTGCTGCTGCCCGACAACCACTACCTGAGCACCCAGAGCGCTCTC
AGCAAGGACCCCAACGAGAAGCGGGACCACATGGTGCTGAAAGAATTTGTGACAGCCGCCGGAATCACCC
TGGGCATGGACGAGCTGTACAAGAGCAGCGGCCCCAGCGGCAGCAGCAGCCTGGAAGTGCTGTTCCAGGG
CCCCCTGAGCAGCTCTGGCCCCTCTGGCAGCGCCGCCAAGTTCAAAGAAACAGCTGCTGCTAAATTCGAG
CGGCAGCACATGGACAGCGGAGGAGGAGGCGAGAACCTGTACTTTCAGGGAGGCGGAGGCGGAGGGGACT
ATAAGGACGACGACGACAAGCTGACCGACGACCTGCCCAGGGCCTCGTTCCTGGAGAGGTTCCCGACATA
CCTGATGTCTCGAGGGGGGGCCCGGTACCCAGCTTTTGTTCCCTTTAGTGAGGGTTAATTGCGCGCTTGG
CGTAATCATGGTCATAGCTGTTTCCTGTGTGAAATTGTTATCCGCTCACAATTCCACACAACATACGAGC
CGGAAGCATAAAGTGTAAAGCCTGGGGTGCCTAATGAGTGAGCTAACTCACATTAATTGCGTTGCGCTCA
CTGCCCGCTTTCCAGTCGGGAAACCTGTCGTGCCAGCTGCATTAATGAATCGGCCAACGCGCGGGGAGAG
GCGGTTTGCGTATTGGGCGCTCTTCCGCTTCCTCGCTCACTGACTCGCTGCGCTCGGTCGTTCGGCTGCG
GCGAGCGGTATCAGCTCACTCAAAGGCGGTAATACGGTTATCCACAGAATCAGGGGATAACGCAGGAAAG
AACATGTGAGCAAAAGGCCAGCAAAAGGCCAGGAACCGTAAAAAGGCCGCGTTGCTGGCGTTTTTCCATA
GGCTCCGCCCCCCTGACGAGCATCACAAAAATCGACGCTCAAGTCAGAGGTGGCGAAACCCGACAGGACT
ATAAAGATACCAGGCGTTTCCCCCTGGAAGCTCCCTCGTGCGCTCTCCTGTTCCGACCCTGCCGCTTACC
GGATACCTGTCCGCCTTTCTCCCTTCGGGAAGCGTGGCGCTTTCTCATAGCTCACGCTGTAGGTATCTCA
GTTCGGTGTAGGTCGTTCGCTCCAAGCTGGGCTGTGTGCACGAACCCCCCGTTCAGCCCGACCGCTGCGC
CTTATCCGGTAACTATCGTCTTGAGTCCAACCCGGTAAGACACGACTTATCGCCACTGGCAGCAGCCACT
GGTAACAGGATTAGCAGAGCGAGGTATGTAGGCGGTGCTACAGAGTTCTTGAAGTGGTGGCCTAACTACG
GCTACACTAGAAGAACAGTATTTGGTATCTGCGCTCTGCTGAAGCCAGTTACCTTCGGAAAAAGAGTTGG
TAGCTCTTGATCCGGCAAACAAACCACCGCTGGTAGCGGTGGTTTTTTTGTTTGCAAGCAGCAGATTACG
CGCAGAAAAAAAGGATCTCAAGAAGATCCTTTGATCTTTTCTACGGGGTCTGACGCTCAGTGGAACGAAA
ACTCACGTTAAGGGATTTTGGTCATGAGATTATCAAAAAGGATCTTCACCTAGATCCTTTTAAATTAAAA
ATGAAGTTTTAAATCAATCTAAAGTATATATGAGTAAACTTGGTCTGACAGTTACCAATGCTTAATCAGT
GAGGCACCTATCTCAGCGATCTGTCTATTTCGTTCATCCATAGTTGCCTGACTCCCCGTCGTGTAGATAA
CTACGATACGGGAGGGCTTACCATCTGGCCCCAGTGCTGCAATGATACCGCGAGACCCACGCTCACCGGC
TCCAGATTTATCAGCAATAAACCAGCCAGCCGGAAGGGCCGAGCGCAGAAGTGGTCCTGCAACTTTATCC
GCCTCCATCCAGTCTATTAATTGTTGCCGGGAAGCTAGAGTAAGTAGTTCGCCAGTTAATAGTTTGCGCA
ACGTTGTTGCCATTGCTACAGGCATCGTGGTGTCACGCTCGTCGTTTGGTATGGCTTCATTCAGCTCCGG
TTCCCAACGATCAAGGCGAGTTACATGATCCCCCATGTTGTGCAAAAAAGCGGTTAGCTCCTTCGGTCCT
CCGATCGTTGTCAGAAGTAAGTTGGCCGCAGTGTTATCACTCATGGTTATGGCAGCACTGCATAATTCTC
TTACTGTCATGCCATCCGTAAGATGCTTTTCTGTGACTGGTGAGTACTCAACCAAGTCATTCTGAGAATA
GTGTATGCGGCGACCGAGTTGCTCTTGCCCGGCGTCAATACGGGATAATACCGCGCCACATAGCAGAACT
TTAAAAGTGCTCATCATTGGAAAACGTTCTTCGGGGCGAAAACTCTCAAGGATCTTACCGCTGTTGAGAT
CCAGTTCGATGTAACCCACTCGTGCACCCAACTGATCTTCAGCATCTTTTACTTTCACCAGCGTTTCTGG
GTGAGCAAAAACAGGAAGGCAAAATGCCGCAAAAAAGGGAATAAGGGCGACACGGAAATGTTGAATACTC
ATACTCTTCCTTTTTCAATATTATTGAAGCATTTATCAGGGTTATTGTCTCATGAGCGGATACATATTTG
AATGTATTTAGAAAAATAAACAAATAGGGGTTCCGCGCACATTTCCCCGAAAAGTGCCACCTG
[124 nt withheld, positions 4824-4947]
C
[91 nt withheld, positions 4949-5039]
A
[49 nt withheld, positions 5041-5089]
CCTTTGACGTTGGAGTCCACGTTCTTT
[37 nt withheld, positions 5117-5153]
ACCCTATCTCGGTCTATTCTTTTGATTTATAAGGGATTTTGCCGATTTCGGCCTATTGGTTAAAAAATGA
GCTGATTTAACAAAAATTTAACGCGAATTTTAACAAAATATTAACGCTTACAATTTCCATTCGCCATTCA
GGCTGCGCAACTGTTGGGAAGGGCGATCGGTGCGGGCCTCTTCGCTATTACGCCAGCTGGCGAAAGGGGG
ATGTGCTGCAAGGCGATTAAGTTGGGTAACGCCAGGGTTTTCCCAGTCA
Features (pLannotate 1.2.2; 18 found; start..end, strand, type, name):
     34..52      +  promoter       T7 promoter: promoter for bacteriophage T7 RNA polymerase
     98..332     +  promoter       U6 promoter: RNA polymerase III promoter for human U6 snRNA
    361..436     +  misc_RNA       gRNA scaffold: guide RNA scaffold for the Streptococcus pyogenes CRISPR/Cas9 system
    472..488     +  misc_feature   MCS (fragment): pBluescript multiple cloning site
    531..1553    +  CDS            hph: KHYB_ECOLX - Experimental evidence at protein level: Swiss-Prot protein existence level 1. The aminoglycoside phosphotransferases achieve inactivation of their antibiotic substrates by phosphorylation. Only phosphorylates hygromycin and closely related compounds such as demethyl analogs and destomycin. From Escherichia coli.
   1560..1612    +  CDS            P2A (fragment): 2A peptide from porcine teschovirus-1 polyprotein Eukaryotic ribosomes fail to insert a peptide bond between the Gly and Pro residues, yielding separate polypeptides.
   1617..2333    +  CDS            EGFP: EGFP is a basic (constitutively fluorescent) green fluorescent protein published in 1996, derived from Aequorea victoria. It is reported to be a rapidly-maturing weak dimer with moderate acid sensitivity.
   2599..2619    +  misc_feature   MCS (fragment): pBluescript multiple cloning site
   2632..2650    -  promoter       T3 promoter: promoter for bacteriophage T3 RNA polymerase
   2695..2711    -  protein_bind   lac operator: The lac repressor binds to the lac operator to inhibit transcription in E. coli. This inhibition can be relieved by adding lactose or isopropyl-β-D-thiogalactopyranoside (IPTG). lac repressor encoded by lacI
   2719..2749    -  promoter       lac promoter: promoter for the E. coli lac operon
   2764..2785    -  protein_bind   CAP binding site: CAP binding activates transcription in the presence of cAMP. E. coli catabolite activator protein
   2798..2890    -  CDS            lacI (fragment): lac repressor; lacI; The lac repressor binds to the lac operator to inhibit transcription in E. coli. This inhibition can be relieved by adding lactose or isopropyl-β-D-thiogalactopyranoside (IPTG).
   3073..3661    -  rep_origin     ori: high-copy-number ColE1/pMB1/pBR322/pUC origin of replication
   3832..4692    -  CDS            AmpR: β-lactamase; bla; confers resistance to ampicillin, carbenicillin, and related antibiotics
   4693..4797    -  promoter       AmpR promoter: bla
   4824..5252    +  rep_origin     f1 ori (sequence partly withheld): f1 bacteriophage origin of replication; arrow indicates direction of (+) strand synthesis
   5283..26      -  CDS            lacZα (fragment) (across the origin): LacZα fragment of β-galactosidase; lacZ fragment
