[The description below was written by a language model from this plasmid's Addgene catalogue record and pLannotate feature annotations shown in this document.]
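Description:
pGTag Hygro EGFP nLAP -2 is a high-copy bacterial cloning plasmid of about 5.4 kb built on pBluescript KS-. It serves as a donor construct for CRISPR/Cas9-mediated generic protein tagging in mammalian cells. It is propagated in E. coli through a ColE1/pUC-type origin with ampicillin selection (AmpR under its own bla promoter). It keeps the usual pBluescript elements: an f1 origin, flanking T7 and T3 promoters, lac promoter/operator sequences and lacZα remnants around the cloning region.

The roughly 2.1 kb insert, cloned between SalI and XhoI, is a Hygro-P2A-nLAP(EGFP) cassette. The feature table shows the hygromycin phosphotransferase gene (hph) followed by a P2A peptide and then EGFP, all in the same orientation. No eukaryotic promoter is annotated directly upstream of hph. This fits a design in which the cassette is expressed only after in-frame integration into a transcribed target gene, although the record does not say so explicitly. The P2A would then release the hygromycin resistance protein, allowing selection of tagged cells, while EGFP remains attached to the N-terminus of the endogenous protein as part of a localisation and affinity purification (LAP) tag. About 260 bp between EGFP and the downstream polylinker fragment is unannotated and may hold the remaining LAP tag components, but the record does not define them.

Upstream of the cassette lies a human U6 promoter driving a S. pyogenes Cas9 guide RNA scaffold, so the plasmid also expresses a guide RNA. Its target is not stated. The "-2" suffix probably denotes a reading-frame variant within a vector series, which the record likewise does not confirm.
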