Addgene plasmid #194322: pGTag Hygro EGFP nLAP -2
Depositing lab: Frank Schnütgen. Publication: CRISPR/Cas9-mediated generic protein tagging in mammalian cells. Thone FMB, Kurrle NS, von Melchner H, Schnutgen F. Methods. 2019 Jul 15;164-165:59-66. doi: 10.1016/j.ymeth.2019.02.018. Epub 2019 Feb 22. PubMed 30797903.
Backbone
  Vector backbone: pBluescript KS-
  Total vector size (bp): 5409
  Vector type: Bacterial cloning vector
  Selectable markers: Hygromycin
Growth in bacteria
  Bacterial resistance: Ampicillin, 100 μg/mL
  Growth temperature: 37°C
  Growth strain: NEB Stable
  Copy number: High Copy
Gene/Insert
  Gene/Insert name: Hygro-P2A-nLAP(EGFP)
  Insert size (bp): 2073
  Cloning method: Restriction Enzyme; 5′ cloning site SalI (not destroyed); 3′ cloning site XhoI (not destroyed)
  Sequencing primers: 5′ M13 forward; 3′ M13 reverse
Terms and licenses: Academic/Nonprofit Terms; Industry Terms: Not Available to Industry
How to cite: pGTag Hygro EGFP nLAP -2 was a gift from Frank Schnütgen (Addgene plasmid # 194322 ; http://n2t.net/addgene:194322 ; RRID:Addgene_194322)
